>Addgene plasmid #87203 | pEGFP-C1-FLAG-GFP-Ubl4A-H2(108-130) | addgene full sequence | sequence record 175668 | Addgene NGS Result
AAGGATCTTCTTGAGATCCTTTTTTTCTGCGCGTAATCTGCTGCTTGCAAACAAAAAAACCACCGCTACC
AGCGGTGGTTTGTTTGCCGGATCAAGAGCTACCAACTCTTTTTCCGAAGGTAACTGGCTTCAGCAGAGCG
CAGATACCAAATACTGTTCTTCTAGTGTAGCCGTAGTTAGGCCACCACTTCAAGAACTCTGTAGCACCGC
CTACATACCTCGCTCTGCTAATCCTGTTACCAGTGGCTGCTGCCAGTGGCGATAAGTCGTGTCTTACCGG
GTTGGACTCAAGACGATAGTTACCGGATAAGGCGCAGCGGTCGGGCTGAACGGGGGGTTCGTGCACACAG
CCCAGCTTGGAGCGAACGACCTACACCGAACTGAGATACCTACAGCGTGAGCTATGAGAAAGCGCCACGC
TTCCCGAAGGGAGAAAGGCGGACAGGTATCCGGTAAGCGGCAGGGTCGGAACAGGAGAGCGCACGAGGGA
GCTTCCAGGGGGAAACGCCTGGTATCTTTATAGTCCTGTCGGGTTTCGCCACCTCTGACTTGAGCGTCGA
TTTTTGTGATGCTCGTCAGGGGGGCGGAGCCTATGGAAAAACGCCAGCAACGCGGCCTTTTTACGGTTCC
TGGCCTTTTGCTGGCCTTTTGCTCACATGTTCTTTCCTGCGTTATCCCCTGATTCTGTGGATAACCGTAT
TACCGCCATGCATTAGTTATTAATAGTAATCAATTACGGGGTCATTAGTTCATAGCCCATATATGGAGTT
CCGCGTTACATAACTTACGGTAAATGGCCCGCCTGGCTGACCGCCCAACGACCCCCGCCCATTGACGTCA
ATAATGACGTATGTTCCCATAGTAACGCCAATAGGGACTTTCCATTGACGTCAATGGGTGGAGTATTTAC
GGTAAACTGCCCACTTGGCAGTACATCAAGTGTATCATATGCCAAGTACGCCCCCTATTGACGTCAATGA
CGGTAAATGGCCCGCCTGGCATTATGCCCAGTACATGACCTTATGGGACTTTCCTACTTGGCAGTACATC
TACGTATTAGTCATCGCTATTACCATGGTGATGCGGTTTTGGCAGTACATCAATGGGCGTGGATAGCGGT
TTGACTCACGGGGATTTCCAAGTCTCCACCCCATTGACGTCAATGGGAGTTTGTTTTGGCACCAAAATCA
ACGGGACTTTCCAAAATGTCGTAACAACTCCGCCCCATTGACGCAAATGGGCGGTAGGCGTGTACGGTGG
GAGGTCTATATAAGCAGAGCTGGTTTAGTGAACCGTCAGATCCGCTAGCGCTACCGGTCGCCACCATGGA
TTACAAGGATGATGATGATAAGGTGAGCAAGGGCGAGGAGCTGTTCACCGGGGTGGTGCCCATCCTGGTC
GAGCTGGACGGCGACGTAAACGGCCACAAGTTCAGCGTGTCCGGCGAGGGCGAGGGCGATGCCACCTACG
GCAAGCTGACCCTGAAGTTCATCTGCACCACCGGCAAGCTGCCCGTGCCCTGGCCCACCCTCGTGACCAC
CCTGACCTACGGCGTGCAGTGCTTCAGCCGCTACCCCGACCACATGAAGCAGCACGACTTCTTCAAGTCC
GCCATGCCCGAAGGCTACGTCCAGGAGCGCACCATCTTCTTCAAGGACGACGGCAACTACAAGACCCGCG
CCGAGGTGAAGTTCGAGGGCGACACCCTGGTGAACCGCATCGAGCTGAAGGGCATCGACTTCAAGGAGGA
CGGCAACATCCTGGGGCACAAGCTGGAGTACAACTACAACAGCCACAACGTCTATATCATGGCCGACAAG
CAGAAGAACGGCATCAAGGTGAACTTCAAGATCCGCCACAACATCGAGGACGGCAGCGTGCAGCTCGCCG
ACCACTACCAGCAGAACACCCCCATCGGCGACGGCCCCGTGCTGCTGCCCGACAACCACTACCTGAGCAC
CCAGTCCGCCCTGAGCAAAGACCCCAACGAGAAGCGCGATCACATGGTCCTGCTGGAGTTCGTGACCGCC
GCCGGGATCACTCTCGGCATGGACGAGCTGTACAAGTCCGGACTCAGATCTAGTGCGGCAGATGCCAGCA
GGGTCCTGGAACAGCTACAGAGGGATTACGAGAGGTCCCTGAGTCGCCTGTAGGTCGACGGTACCGCGGG
CCCGGGATCCACCGGATCTAGATAACTGATCATAATCAGCCATACCACATTTGTAGAGGTTTTACTTGCT
TTAAAAAACCTCCCACACCTCCCCCTGAACCTGAAACATAAAATGAATGCAATTGTTGTTGTTAACTTGT
TTATTGCAGCTTATAATGGTTACAAATAAAGCAATAGCATCACAAATTTCACAAATAAAGCATTTTTTTC
ACTGCATTCTAGTTGTGGTTTGTCCAAACTCATCAATGTATCTTAACGCGTAAATTGTAAGCGTTAATAT
TTTGTTAAAATTCGCGTTAAATTTTTGTTAAATCAGCTCATTTTTTAACCAATAGGCCGAAATCGGCAAA
ATCCCTTATAAATCAAAAGAATAGACCGAGATAGGGT
[37 nt withheld, positions 2558-2594]
AAAGAACGTGGACTCCAACGTCAAAGG
[49 nt withheld, positions 2622-2670]
T
[91 nt withheld, positions 2672-2762]
G
[124 nt withheld, positions 2764-2887]
CAGGTGGCACTTTTCGGGGAAATGTGCGCGGAACCCCTATTTGTTTATTTTTCTAAATACATTCAAATAT
GTATCCGCTCATGAGACAATAACCCTGATAAATGCTTCAATAATATTGAAAAAGGAAGAGTCCTGAGGCG
GAAAGAACCAGCTGTGGAATGTGTGTCAGTTAGGGTGTGGAAAGTCCCCAGGCTCCCCAGCAGGCAGAAG
TATGCAAAGCATGCATCTCAATTAGTCAGCAACCAGGTGTGGAAAGTCCCCAGGCTCCCCAGCAGGCAGA
AGTATGCAAAGCATGCATCTCAATTAGTCAGCAACCATAGTCCCGCCCCTAACTCCGCCCATCCCGCCCC
TAACTCCGCCCAGTTCCGCCCATTCTCCGCCCCATGGCTGACTAATTTTTTTTATTTATGCAGAGGCCGA
GGCCGCCTCGGCCTCTGAGCTATTCCAGAAGTAGTGAGGAGGCTTTTTTGGAGGCCTAGGCTTTTGCAAA
GATCGATCAAGAGACAGGATGAGGATCGTTTCGCATGATTGAACAAGATGGATTGCACGCAGGTTCTCCG
GCCGCTTGGGTGGAGAGGCTATTCGGCTATGACTGGGCACAACAGACAATCGGCTGCTCTGATGCCGCCG
TGTTCCGGCTGTCAGCGCAGGGGCGCCCGGTTCTTTTTGTCAAGACCGACCTGTCCGGTGCCCTGAATGA
ACTGCAAGACGAGGCAGCGCGGCTATCGTGGCTGGCCACGACGGGCGTTCCTTGCGCAGCTGTGCTCGAC
GTTGTCACTGAAGCGGGAAGGGACTGGCTGCTATTGGGCGAAGTGCCGGGGCAGGATCTCCTGTCATCTC
ACCTTGCTCCTGCCGAGAAAGTATCCATCATGGCTGATGCAATGCGGCGGCTGCATACGCTTGATCCGGC
TACCTGCCCATTCGACCACCAAGCGAAACATCGCATCGAGCGAGCACGTACTCGGATGGAAGCCGGTCTT
GTCGATCAGGATGATCTGGACGAAGAGCATCAGGGGCTCGCGCCAGCCGAACTGTTCGCCAGGCTCAAGG
CGAGCATGCCCGACGGCGAGGATCTCGTCGTGACCCATGGCGATGCCTGCTTGCCGAATATCATGGTGGA
AAATGGCCGCTTTTCTGGATTCATCGACTGTGGCCGGCTGGGTGTGGCGGACCGCTATCAGGACATAGCG
TTGGCTACCCGTGATATTGCTGAAGAGCTTGGCGGCGAATGGGCTGACCGCTTCCTCGTGCTTTACGGTA
TCGCCGCTCCCGATTCGCAGCGCATCGCCTTCTATCGCCTTCTTGACGAGTTCTTCTGAGCGGGACTCTG
GGGTTCGAAATGACCGACCAAGCGACGCCCAACCTGCCATCACGAGATTTCGATTCCACCGCCGCCTTCT
ATGAAAGGTTGGGCTTCGGAATCGTTTTCCGGGACGCCGGCTGGATGATCCTCCAGCGCGGGGATCTCAT
GCTGGAGTTCTTCGCCCACCCTAGGGGGAGGCTAACTGAAACACGGAAGGAGACAATACCGGAAGGAACC
CGCGCTATGACGGCAATAAAAAGACAGAATAAAACGCACGGTGTTGGGTCGTTTGTTCATAAACGCGGGG
TTCGGTCCCAGGGCTGGCACTCTGTCGATACCCCACCGAGACCCCATTGGGGCCAATACGCCCGCGTTTC
TTCCTTTTCCCCACCCCACCCCCCAAGTTCGGGTGAAGGCCCAGGGCTCGCAGCCAACGTCGGGGCGGCA
GGCCCTGCCATAGCCTCAGGTTACTCATATATACTTTAGATTGATTTAAAACTTCATTTTTAATTTAAAA
GGATCTAGGTGAAGATCCTTTTTGATAATCTCATGACCAAAATCCCTTAACGTGAGTTTTCGTTCCACTG
AGCGTCAGACCCCGTAGAAAAGATCA
Features (pLannotate 1.2.2; 16 found; start..end, strand, type, name):
     11..599     +  rep_origin     ori: high-copy-number ColE1/pMB1/pBR322/pUC origin of replication
    774..1077    +  enhancer       CMV enhancer: human cytomegalovirus immediate early enhancer
   1078..1281    +  promoter       CMV promoter: human cytomegalovirus (CMV) immediate early promoter
   1329..1353    +  CDS            2xFLAG (fragment): two tandem FLAG® epitope tags
   1352..2067    +  CDS            EGFP (fragment): the original enhanced GFP (Yang et al., 1996) mammalian codon-optimized
   2082..2159    +  CDS            UBL4A (fragment): UBL4A_HUMAN - Also known as DXS254E, GDX, UBL4. Experimental evidence at protein level: Swiss-Prot protein existence level 1. As part of a cytosolic protein quality control complex, the BAG6/BAT3 complex, maintains misfolded and hydrophobic patches- containing proteins in a soluble state and participates in their proper delivery to the endoplasmic reticulum or alternatively can promote their sorting to the proteasome where they undergo degradation (PubMed:20676083, PubMed:21636303, PubMed:21743475, PubMed:28104892). The BAG6/BAT3 complex is involved in the post-translational delivery of tail-a
   2154..2180    +  misc_feature   MCS (fragment): multiple cloning site
   2197..2281    +  CDS            large T antigen (fragment): large T antigen from SV40 (simian virus 40)
   2304..2425    +  polyA_signal   SV40 poly(A) signal: SV40 polyadenylation signal
   2459..2887    -  rep_origin     f1 ori (sequence partly withheld): f1 bacteriophage origin of replication; arrow indicates direction of (+) strand synthesis
   2914..3018    +  promoter       AmpR promoter: bla
   3020..3377    +  promoter       SV40 promoter: SV40 enhancer and early promoter
   3412..4206    +  CDS            NeoR/KanR: aminoglycoside phosphotransferase from Tn5; aph(3')-II (or nptII); confers resistance to neomycin, kanamycin, and G418 (Geneticin®)
   4227..4379    +  CDS            ble (fragment): BLE_KLEPN - Experimental evidence at protein level: Swiss-Prot protein existence level 1. Binding protein with a strong affinity to the bleomycin family of antibiotics. Binds to CL990; an antimitotic-antibiotic compound. From Klebsiella pneumoniae.
   4438..4485    +  polyA_signal   HSV TK poly(A) signal: herpes simplex virus thymidine kinase polyadenylation signal (Cole and Stacy, 1985)
   4576..4592    -  polyA_signal   bGH poly(A) signal (fragment): bovine growth hormone polyadenylation signal
