[The description below was written by a language model from this plasmid's Addgene catalogue record and pLannotate feature annotations shown in this document.]
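Description:
pEGFP-C1-FLAG-GFP-Ubl4A-H2(108-130) is a mammalian expression plasmid of about 4.8 kb built on the pEGFP-C1 backbone, modified so that a FLAG epitope precedes EGFP. It replicates in E. coli at high copy from a ColE1/pUC-type origin and also carries an f1 phage origin. A single Tn5 aminoglycoside phosphotransferase gene (NeoR/KanR) serves both hosts. A bacterial bla-type promoter drives it for kanamycin selection, and the SV40 enhancer/early promoter, with an HSV TK polyadenylation signal downstream, drives it for G418 selection of transfected mammalian cells. The short ble, SV40 large T antigen and bGH poly(A) fragments picked up by the annotation appear to be backbone remnants rather than functional elements.

The expression cassette uses the human cytomegalovirus immediate early enhancer and promoter to transcribe one fusion reading frame: FLAG, then EGFP, then a 69 bp segment of human UBL4A encoding residues 108-130. This segment is called H2 in the plasmid name and was cloned between the BglII and SalI sites of the multiple cloning site, both of which are retained. An SV40 polyadenylation signal ends the transcript. The annotated UBL4A match is slightly longer than the stated insert and overlaps the residual cloning site, which is consistent with a small in-frame fragment.

UBL4A is a ubiquitin-like subunit of the cytosolic BAG6 protein quality control complex. Fusing this short isolated region to FLAG-EGFP allows it to be followed by fluorescence or by anti-FLAG detection and pulldown. The associated study concerns degradation of unassembled soluble proteins by the HECT ubiquitin ligase HUWE1, so the construct probably serves to test this UBL4A segment in that setting, although the record does not describe a specific experimental role.
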