Addgene plasmid #87203: pEGFP-C1-FLAG-GFP-Ubl4A-H2(108-130)
Purpose: To express Ubl4A (108-130 residues) tagged with FLAG-EGFP at N- terminus.
Depositing lab: Yihong Ye. Depositing organization: National Institute of Diabetes & Digestive & Kidney Diseases (NIDDK). Publication: The HECT domain ubiquitin ligase HUWE1 targets unassembled soluble proteins for degradation. Xu Y, Anderson DE, Ye Y. Cell Discov. 2016 Nov 8;2:16040. eCollection 2016. 10.1038/celldisc.2016.40 PubMed 27867533.
Backbone
  Vector backbone: pEGFP-C1
  Modifications to backbone: A FLAG tag is added on N-terminus of EGFP
  Vector type: Mammalian Expression
  Selectable markers: Neomycin (select with G418)
Growth in bacteria
  Bacterial resistance: Kanamycin, 50 μg/mL
  Growth temperature: 37°C
  Growth strain: DH5alpha
  Copy number: High Copy
Gene/Insert
  Gene/Insert name: UBL4A (alt names: Ubiquitin-like protein 4A; Ubiquitin-like protein GDX)
  Species: H. sapiens (human)
  Insert size (bp): 69
  Mutation: Residues from 108-130 are inserted.
  GenBank ID: NM_014235.4
  Entrez Gene: UBL4A (a.k.a. DX254E, DXS254E, G6PD, GDX, GET5, MDY2, TMA24, UBL4)
  Promoter: CMV
  Tag / fusion protein: FLAG (N terminal on backbone); GFP (N terminal on backbone)
  Cloning method: Restriction Enzyme; 5′ cloning site BglII (not destroyed); 3′ cloning site SalI (not destroyed)
  Sequencing primers: 5′ EGFP-C; 3′ SV40-pArev
Terms and licenses: Academic/Nonprofit Terms; Industry Terms: Not Available to Industry
How to cite: pEGFP-C1-FLAG-GFP-Ubl4A-H2(108-130) was a gift from Yihong Ye (Addgene plasmid # 87203 ; http://n2t.net/addgene:87203 ; RRID:Addgene_87203)
