>Addgene plasmid #87203 | pEGFP-C1-FLAG-GFP-Ubl4A-H2(108-130) | depositor partial sequence | sequence record 175669 | EGFP-C
GTCCGGACTCAGATCTAGTGCGGCAGATGCCAGCAGGGTCCTGGAACAGCTACAGAGGGATTACGAGAGG
TCCCTGAGTCGCCTGTAGGTCGACGGTACCGCGGGCCCGGGATCCACCGGATCTAGATAACTGATCATAA
TCAGCCATACCACATTTGTAGAGGTTTTACTTGCTTTAAAAAACCTCCCACACCTCCCCCTGAACCTGAA
ACATAAAATGAATGCAATTGTTGTTGTTAACTTGTTTATTGCAGCTTATAATGGTTACAAATAAAGCAAT
AGCATCACAAATTTCACAAATAAAGCATTTTTTTCACTGCATTCTAGTTGTGGTTTGTCCAAACTCATCA
ATGTATCTTAACGCGTAAATTGTAAGCGTTAATATTTTGTTAAAATTCGCGTTAAATTTTTGTTAAATCA
GCTCATTTTTTAACCAATAGGCCGAAATCGGCAAAATCCCTTATAAATCAAAAGAATAGACCGAGATAGG
GT
[37 nt withheld, positions 493-529]
AAAGAACGTGGACTCCAACGTCAAAGG
[49 nt withheld, positions 557-605]
T
[91 nt withheld, positions 607-697]
G
[124 nt withheld, positions 699-822]
CAGGTGGCACTTTTCGGGGAAATGTGCGCGGAACCCCTATTTGTTTATTTTTCTAAATACATTCAAATAT
GTATCCGCTCATGAGACAATAACCCTGATAAATGCTTCAATAATATTGAAAAAGGAAGAGTCCTGAGGCG
GAAAGAACCAGCTGTGGAATGTGTGTCAGTTAGGGTGTGGAAAGTCCCCAGGCTCCCCAGCAGGCAGAAG
TATGCAAAGCATGCATCTCAATTAGTCAGCAACCAGGTGTGGAAAGTCCCCAGGCTCCCCAGCAGGCAGA
AGTATGCAAAGCATGCATCTCAATTAGTCAGCAACCATAGTCCCGCCCCTAACTCCGCCCATCCCGCCCC
TAACTCCGCCCAGTTCCGCCCATT
